Addgene plasmid #128686: His-TEV-GB1 Leu5Met
Purpose: Expresses GB1 Leu5Met mutant
Depositing lab: Sharon Rozovsky. Depositing organization: University of Delaware. Publication: (77)Se NMR Probes the Protein Environment of Selenomethionine. Chen Q, Xu S, Lu X, Boeri MV, Pepelyayeva Y, Diaz EL, Soni SD, Allaire M, Forstner MB, Bahnson BJ, Rozovsky S. J Phys Chem B. 2020 Jan 30;124(4):601-616. doi: 10.1021/acs.jpcb.9b07466. Epub 2020 Jan 7. PubMed 31846581.
Backbone
  Vector backbone: pJexpress414
  Backbone size w/o insert (bp): 3973
  Total vector size (bp): 4226
  Vector type: Bacterial Expression
Growth in bacteria
  Bacterial resistance: Ampicillin, 100 μg/mL
  Growth temperature: 37°C
  Growth strain: DH5alpha
  Copy number: High Copy
Gene/Insert
  Gene/Insert name: spg
  Species: Streptococcus sp. group G
  Insert size (bp): 253
  Promoter: T7
  Tag / fusion protein: His (N terminal on insert)
  Cloning method: Unknown
  Sequencing primers: 5′ T7
Resource information
  A portion of this plasmid was derived from a plasmid made by: DNA 2.0
Terms and licenses: Academic/Nonprofit Terms; Industry Terms
How to cite: His-TEV-GB1 Leu5Met was a gift from Sharon Rozovsky (Addgene plasmid # 128686 ; http://n2t.net/addgene:128686 ; RRID:Addgene_128686)
