[The description below was written by a language model from this plasmid's Addgene catalogue record and pLannotate feature annotations shown in this document.]
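Description:
His-TEV-GB1 Leu5Met is a 4.2 kb bacterial expression plasmid built on the pJexpress414 backbone, a commercially derived T7 expression vector. It replicates in E. coli from a high-copy ColE1/pUC-type origin and is selected with ampicillin through a full-length β-lactamase gene driven by its own promoter. The plasmid also carries a complete lacI gene with its promoter, supplying the lac repressor in cis. Several very short annotated matches (lacZα, KanR, rrnB T1 and T2 terminator fragments, a 5S rRNA segment) look like backbone remnants or insulating terminator sequences rather than functional genes.

The payload is a 253 bp insert derived from spg, the immunoglobulin G-binding protein G of Streptococcus sp. group G. It encodes the small GB1 domain with a leucine-to-methionine substitution at position 5. The coding region sits downstream of a T7 promoter immediately followed by a lac operator and is closed by a T7 terminator, so transcription depends on T7 RNA polymerase in the host and is held off by LacI until relieved by IPTG or lactose. The record lists an N-terminal His tag, and the construct name indicates a TEV protease site between the tag and GB1, which would allow affinity purification followed by tag removal; neither element is separately annotated in the feature table, which marks only the spg-matching portion of the open reading frame.

The stated purpose is expression of the GB1 Leu5Met mutant. The associated publication concerns selenium-77 NMR of selenomethionine in proteins, suggesting that the introduced methionine serves as a site for selenomethionine incorporation, although the record does not say so explicitly.
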