Features (pLannotate 1.2.2; 14 found; start..end, strand, type, name):
     86..674     +  rep_origin     ori: high-copy-number ColE1/pMB1/pBR322/pUC origin of replication
    899..916     +  terminator     rrnB T2 terminator (fragment): transcription terminator T2 from the E. coli rrnB gene
    941..960     -  CDS            lacZα (fragment): LacZα fragment of β-galactosidase; lacZ fragment
   1423..1441    +  promoter       T7 promoter: promoter for bacteriophage T7 RNA polymerase
   1442..1466    +  protein_bind   lac operator: The lac repressor binds to the lac operator to inhibit transcription in E. coli. This inhibition can be relieved by adding lactose or isopropyl-β-D-thiogalactopyranoside (IPTG). lac repressor encoded by lacI
   1578..1739    +  CDS            spg (fragment): SPG1_STRSG - Experimental evidence at protein level: Swiss-Prot protein existence level 1. Binds to the constant Fc region of IgG with high affinity. From Streptococcus sp. group G.
   1753..1800    +  terminator     T7 terminator: transcription terminator for bacteriophage T7 RNA polymerase
   1860..1900    -  terminator     rrnB T1 terminator (fragment): transcription terminator T1 from the E. coli rrnB gene
   1902..2017    -  ncRNA          5S rRNA: Accession: RF00001 - 5S ribosomal RNA
   2048..2072    +  CDS            KanR (fragment): aminoglycoside phosphotransferase; aph(3')-Ia; confers resistance to kanamycin
   2102..2198    +  promoter       AmpR promoter (fragment): bla
   2201..3061    +  CDS            AmpR: β-lactamase; bla; confers resistance to ampicillin, carbenicillin, and related antibiotics
   3070..3143    +  promoter       lacI promoter (fragment): lacI
   3144..4223    +  CDS            lacI: LACI_ECOLI - Experimental evidence at protein level: Swiss-Prot protein existence level 1. Repressor of the lactose operon. Binds allolactose as an inducer. From Escherichia coli (strain K12).
>Addgene plasmid #128686 | His-TEV-GB1 Leu5Met | addgene full sequence | sequence record 253030 | Addgene NGS Result
CTCATGACCAAAATCCCTTAACGTGAGTTACGCGCGCGTCGTTCCACTGAGCGTCAGACCCCGTAGAAAA
GATCAAAGGATCTTCTTGAGATCCTTTTTTTCTGCGCGTAATCTGCTGCTTGCAAACAAAAAAACCACCG
CTACCAGCGGTGGTTTGTTTGCCGGATCAAGAGCTACCAACTCTTTTTCCGAAGGTAACTGGCTTCAGCA
GAGCGCAGATACCAAATACTGTTCTTCTAGTGTAGCCGTAGTTAGCCCACCACTTCAAGAACTCTGTAGC
ACCGCCTACATACCTCGCTCTGCTAATCCTGTTACCAGTGGCTGCTGCCAGTGGCGATAAGTCGTGTCTT
ACCGGGTTGGACTCAAGACGATAGTTACCGGATAAGGCGCAGCGGTCGGGCTGAACGGGGGGTTCGTGCA
CACAGCCCAGCTTGGAGCGAACGACCTACACCGAACTGAGATACCTACAGCGTGAGCTATGAGAAAGCGC
CACGCTTCCCGAAGGGAGAAAGGCGGACAGGTATCCGGTAAGCGGCAGGGTCGGAACAGGAGAGCGCACG
AGGGAGCTTCCAGGGGGAAACGCCTGGTATCTTTATAGTCCTGTCGGGTTTCGCCACCTCTGACTTGAGC
GTCGATTTTTGTGATGCTCGTCAGGGGGGCGGAGCCTATGGAAAAACGCCAGCAACGCGGCCTTTTTACG
GTTCCTGGCCTTTTGCTGGCCTTTTGCTCACATGTTCTTTCCTGCGTTATCCCCTGATTCTGTGGATAAC
CGTATTACCGCCTTTGAGTGAGCTGATACCGCTCGCCGCAGCCGAACGACCGAGCGCAGCGAGTCAGTGA
GCGAGGAAGCGGAAGGCGAGAGTAGGGAACTGCCAGGCATCAAACTAAGCAGAAGGCCCCTGACGGATGG
CCTTTTTGCGTTTCTACAAACTCTTTCTGTGTTGTAAAACGACGGCCAGTCTTAAGCTCGGGCCCCCTGG
GCGGTTCTGATAACGAGTAATCGTTAATCCGCAAATAACGTAAAAACCCGCTTCGGCGGGTTTTTTTATG
GGGGGAGTTTAGGGAAAGAGCATTTGTCAGAATATTTAAGGGCGCCTGTCACTTTGCTTGATATATGAGA
ATTATTTAACCTTATAAATGAGAAAAAAGCAACGCACTTTAAATAAGATACGTTGCTTTTTCGATTGATG
AACACCTATAATTAAACTATTCATCTATTATTTATGATTTTTTGTATATACAATATTTCTAGTTTGTTAA
AGAGAATTAAGAAAATAAATCTCGAAAATAATAAAGGGAAAATCAGTTTTTGATATCAAAATTATACATG
TCAACGATAATACAAAATATAATACAAACTATAAGATGTTATCAGTATTTATTATCATTTAGAATAAATT
TTGTGTCGCCCTTCCGCGAAATTAATACGACTCACTATAGGGGAATTGTGAGCGGATAACAATTCCCCTC
TAGAAATAATTTTGTTTAACTTTTAGGAGGTAAAACATATGAGCCATCACCACCACCACCACGACTACGA
CATTCCGACGACGGAGAACTTGTATTTCCAGGGTCAGTACAAAATGATCCTGAATGGCAAGACCCTGAAG
GGTGAAACCACCACCGAAGCGGTCGATGCAGCGACGGCTGAAAAAGTTTTCAAGCAATATGCGAACGATA
ATGGTGTTGACGGCGAGTGGACTTACGATGACGCCACGAAAACCTTTACCGTGACCGAGTAACTCGAGCC
CCCTAGCATAACCCCTTGGGGCCTCTAAACGGGTCTTGAGGGGTTTTTTGCCCCTGAGACGCGTCAATCG
AGTTCGTACCTAAGGGCGACACCCCATAATTAGCCCGGGCGAAAGGCCCAGTCTTTCGACTGAGCCTTTC
GTTTTATTTGATGCCTGGCAGTTCCCTACTCTCGCATGGGGAGTCCCCACACTACCATCGGCGCTACGGC
GTTTCACTTCTGAGTTCGGCATGGGGTCAGGTGGGACCACCGCGCTACTGCCGCCAGGCAAACAAGGGGT
GTTATGAGCCATATTCAGGTATAAATGGGCTCGCGATAATGTTCAGAATTGGTTAATTGGTTGTAACACT
GACCCCTATTTGTTTATTTTTCTAAATACATTCAAATATGTATCCGCTCATGAGACAATAACCCTGATAA
ATGCTTCAATAATATTGAAAAAGGAAGAATATGAGTATTCAACATTTCCGTGTCGCCCTTATTCCCTTTT
TTGCGGCATTTTGCCTTCCTGTTTTTGCTCACCCAGAAACGCTGGTGAAAGTAAAAGATGCTGAAGATCA
GTTGGGTGCACGAGTGGGTTACATCGAACTGGATCTCAACAGCGGTAAGATCCTTGAGAGTTTTCGCCCC
GAAGAACGTTTTCCAATGATGAGCACTTTTAAAGTTCTGCTATGTGGCGCGGTATTATCCCGTATTGACG
CCGGGCAAGAGCAACTCGGTCGCCGCATACACTATTCTCAGAATGACTTGGTTGAGTACTCACCAGTCAC
AGAAAAGCATCTTACGGATGGCATGACAGTAAGAGAATTATGCAGTGCTGCCATAACCATGAGTGATAAC
ACTGCGGCCAACTTACTTCTGACAACGATCGGAGGACCGAAGGAGCTAACCGCTTTTTTGCACAACATGG
GGGATCATGTAACTCGCCTTGATCGTTGGGAACCGGAGCTGAATGAAGCCATACCAAACGACGAGCGTGA
CACCACGATGCCTGTAGCGATGGCAACAACGTTGCGCAAACTATTAACTGGCGAACTACTTACTCTAGCT
TCCCGGCAACAATTAATAGACTGGATGGAGGCGGATAAAGTTGCAGGACCACTTCTGCGCTCGGCCCTTC
CGGCTGGCTGGTTTATTGCTGATAAATCCGGAGCCGGTGAGCGTGGTTCTCGCGGTATCATCGCAGCGCT
GGGGCCAGATGGTAAGCCCTCCCGTATCGTAGTTATCTACACGACGGGGAGTCAGGCAACTATGGATGAA
CGAAATAGACAGATCGCTGAGATAGGTGCCTCACTGATTAAGCATTGGTAAGCGGCGCGCCATCGAATGG
CGCAAAACCTTTCGCGGTATGGCATGATAGCGCCCGGAAGAGAGTCAATTCAGGGTGGTGAATATGAAAC
CAGTAACGTTATACGATGTCGCAGAGTATGCCGGTGTCTCTTATCAGACCGTTTCCCGCGTGGTGAACCA
GGCCAGCCACGTTTCTGCGAAAACGCGGGAAAAAGTGGAAGCGGCGATGGCGGAGCTGAATTACATTCCC
AACCGCGTGGCACAACAACTGGCGGGCAAACAGTCGTTGCTGATTGGCGTTGCCACCTCCAGTCTGGCCC
TGCACGCGCCGTCGCAAATTGTCGCGGCGATTAAATCTCGCGCCGATCAACTGGGTGCCAGCGTGGTGGT
GTCGATGGTAGAACGAAGCGGCGTCGAAGCCTGTAAAGCGGCGGTGCACAATCTTCTCGCGCAACGCGTC
AGTGGGCTGATCATTAACTATCCGCTGGATGACCAGGATGCCATTGCTGTGGAAGCTGCCTGCACTAATG
TTCCGGCGTTATTTCTTGATGTCTCTGACCAGACACCCATCAACAGTATTATTTTCTCCCATGAGGACGG
TACGCGACTGGGCGTGGAGCATCTGGTCGCATTGGGTCACCAGCAAATCGCGCTGTTAGCGGGCCCATTA
AGTTCTGTCTCGGCGCGTCTGCGTCTGGCTGGCTGGCATAAATATCTCACTCGCAATCAAATTCAGCCGA
TAGCGGAACGGGAAGGCGACTGGAGTGCCATGTCCGGTTTTCAACAAACCATGCAAATGCTGAATGAGGG
CATCGTTCCCACTGCGATGCTGGTTGCCAACGATCAGATGGCGCTGGGCGCAATGCGCGCCATTACCGAG
TCCGGGCTGCGCGTTGGTGCGGATATCTCGGTAGTGGGATACGACGATACCGAAGATAGCTCATGTTATA
TCCCGCCGTTAACCACCATCAAACAGGATTTTCGCCTGCTGGGGCAAACCAGCGTGGACCGCTTGCTGCA
ACTCTCTCAGGGCCAGGCGGTGAAGGGCAATCAGCTGTTGCCAGTCTCACTGGTGAAAAGAAAAACCACC
CTGGCGCCCAATACGCAAACCGCCTCTCCCCGCGCGTTGGCCGATTCATTAATGCAGCTGGCACGACAGG
TTTCCCGACTGGAAAGCGGGCAGTGA
