>Addgene plasmid #128686 | His-TEV-GB1 Leu5Met | depositor partial sequence | sequence record 246773 | protein of interest
ATGAGCCATCACCACCACCACCACGACTACGACATTCCGACGACGGAGAACTTGTATTTCCAGGGTCAGT
ACAAAATGATCCTGAATGGCAAGACCCTGAAGGGTGAAACCACCACCGAAGCGGTCGATGCAGCGACGGC
TGAAAAAGTTTTCAAGCAATATGCGAACGATAATGGTGTTGACGGCGAGTGGACTTACGATGACGCCACG
AAAACCTTTACCGTGACCGAGTAA
